Addgene plasmid #137686: pHM034Env
Purpose: Express HIV Env which is isolated a from IRB approved HIV infected patient samples from Singapore and cloned into expression vector (pcDNA 3.1)
Depositing lab: Anjali Joshi. Depositing organization: Texas Tech University Health Sciences Center El Paso. Publication: HIV-1 subtype CRF01_AE and B differ in utilization of low levels of CCR5, Maraviroc susceptibility and potential N-glycosylation sites. Joshi A, Cox EK, Sedano MJ, Punke EB, Lee RT, Maurer-Stroh S, Kaur P, Ng OT, Garg H. Virology. 2017 Dec;512:222-233. doi: 10.1016/j.virol.2017.09.026. Epub 2017 Oct 9. PubMed 29020646.
Backbone
  Vector backbone: pcDNA3.1D/V5-His-TOPO
  Backbone manufacturer: Invitrogen
  Vector type: Mammalian Expression
  Selectable markers: Neomycin (select with G418)
Growth in bacteria
  Bacterial resistance: Ampicillin, 100 μg/mL
  Growth temperature: 37°C
  Growth strain: DH5alpha
  Copy number: High Copy
Gene/Insert
  Gene/Insert name: HIV-1 Envelope Glycoprotein
  Species: HIV-1
  Insert size (bp): 2556
  GenBank ID: KY213736.1
  Cloning method: TOPO Cloning
Terms and licenses: Academic/Nonprofit Terms; Industry Terms: Not Available to Industry
Depositor comments: HIV-1 infected Patient Samples from Singapore, reverse transcribed RNA cloned into expression vector
How to cite: pHM034Env was a gift from Anjali Joshi (Addgene plasmid # 137686 ; http://n2t.net/addgene:137686 ; RRID:Addgene_137686)
