[The description below was written by a language model from this plasmid's Addgene catalogue record and pLannotate feature annotations shown in this document.]
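Description:
pHM034Env is a mammalian expression plasmid built on the Invitrogen pcDNA3.1D/V5-His-TOPO backbone that carries an HIV-1 envelope glycoprotein gene from a patient isolate. According to the record, viral RNA from HIV-1-infected patient samples collected in Singapore was reverse transcribed, and the roughly 2.6 kb env sequence was inserted by TOPO cloning. The sequenced plasmid is about 8.5 kb. It is maintained at high copy in E. coli through a ColE1/pUC-type origin with ampicillin selection (AmpR under its own bla promoter). It also carries an f1 origin, which allows single-stranded DNA production.

Expression in mammalian cells is driven by the human CMV immediate-early enhancer and promoter, with a T7 promoter just upstream of the insert and a bovine growth hormone polyadenylation signal downstream. The annotation shows a full-length env open reading frame, encoding the gp160 precursor of gp120 and the gp41 fusion subunit. It is flanked by a short tat fragment upstream and a nef fragment downstream, so the amplified region includes some neighbouring viral genome sequence. The backbone's V5 epitope lies further downstream, separated from env by the nef fragment, and the record does not state whether Env is expressed as a tagged fusion. A separate SV40 promoter–neomycin phosphotransferase–SV40 poly(A) cassette permits G418 selection of stably transfected cells.

The associated study compared CRF01_AE and subtype B envelopes for use of low CCR5 levels, Maraviroc susceptibility and potential N-glycosylation sites. The plasmid therefore serves as a source of primary-isolate Env for coreceptor-usage and entry-inhibitor studies of this kind.
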