Features (pLannotate 1.2.2; 23 found; start..end, strand, type, name):
     28..80      -  misc_feature   bom (fragment): basis of mobility region from pBR322
    235..614     +  enhancer       CMV enhancer: human cytomegalovirus immediate early enhancer
    615..818     +  promoter       CMV promoter: human cytomegalovirus (CMV) immediate early promoter
    814..847     +  LTR            5' LTR (truncated) (fragment): truncated 5' long terminal repeat (LTR) from HIV-1
    863..881     +  promoter       T7 promoter: promoter for bacteriophage T7 RNA polymerase
    927..1037    +  CDS            tat (fragment): TAT_HV112 - Experimental evidence at protein level: Swiss-Prot protein existence level 1. Extracellular circulating Tat can be endocytosed by surrounding uninfected cells via the binding to several surface receptors such as CD26, CXCR4, heparan sulfate proteoglycans (HSPG) or LDLR. Neurons are rarely infected, but they internalize Tat via their LDLR. Through its interaction with nuclear HATs, Tat is potentially able to control the acetylation-dependent cellular gene expression. Modulates the expression of many cellular genes involved in cell survival, proliferation or in coding for cytokines o
   1220..3772    +  CDS            env: ENV_HV1S3 - Experimental evidence at protein level: Swiss-Prot protein existence level 1. [Transmembrane protein gp41]: Acts as a class I viral fusion protein. Under the current model, the protein has at least 3 conformational states: pre-fusion native state, pre-hairpin intermediate state, and post-fusion hairpin state. During fusion of viral and target intracellular membranes, the coiled coil regions (heptad repeats) assume a trimer-of-hairpins structure, positioning the fusion peptide in close proximity to the C-terminal region of the ectodomain. The formation of this structure appears to d
   3777..3884    +  CDS            nef (fragment): NEF_HV1Z2 - Experimental evidence at protein level: Swiss-Prot protein existence level 1. Extracellular Nef protein targets CD4(+) T-lymphocytes for apoptosis by interacting with CXCR4 surface receptors. From Human immunodeficiency virus type 1 group M subtype D (isolate Z2/CDC-Z34) (HIV-1).
   3967..4008    +  CDS            V5 tag: epitope tag from simian virus 5
   4064..4288    +  polyA_signal   bGH poly(A) signal: bovine growth hormone polyadenylation signal
   4292..4313    +  promoter       SV40 promoter (fragment): SV40 enhancer and early promoter
   4334..4762    +  rep_origin     f1 ori (sequence partly withheld): f1 bacteriophage origin of replication; arrow indicates direction of (+) strand synthesis
   4776..5105    +  promoter       SV40 promoter: SV40 enhancer and early promoter
   5172..5963    +  CDS            neo: KKA2_KLEPN - Also known as kan, nptII. Experimental evidence at protein level: Swiss-Prot protein existence level 1. Resistance to kanamycin, neomycin, paromomycin, ribostamycin, butirosin and gentamicin B. From Klebsiella pneumoniae.
   5989..6147    +  CDS            ble (fragment): BLE_KLEPN - Experimental evidence at protein level: Swiss-Prot protein existence level 1. Binding protein with a strong affinity to the bleomycin family of antibiotics. Binds to CL990; an antimitotic-antibiotic compound. From Klebsiella pneumoniae.
   6142..6263    +  polyA_signal   SV40 poly(A) signal: SV40 polyadenylation signal
   6336..6352    -  protein_bind   lac operator: The lac repressor binds to the lac operator to inhibit transcription in E. coli. This inhibition can be relieved by adding lactose or isopropyl-β-D-thiogalactopyranoside (IPTG). lac repressor encoded by lacI
   6360..6390    -  promoter       lac promoter: promoter for the E. coli lac operon
   6405..6426    -  protein_bind   CAP binding site: CAP binding activates transcription in the presence of cAMP. E. coli catabolite activator protein
   6439..6531    -  CDS            lacI (fragment): lac repressor; lacI; The lac repressor binds to the lac operator to inhibit transcription in E. coli. This inhibition can be relieved by adding lactose or isopropyl-β-D-thiogalactopyranoside (IPTG).
   6714..7302    -  rep_origin     ori: high-copy-number ColE1/pMB1/pBR322/pUC origin of replication
   7473..8333    -  CDS            AmpR: β-lactamase; bla; confers resistance to ampicillin, carbenicillin, and related antibiotics
   8334..8438    -  promoter       AmpR promoter: bla
>Addgene plasmid #137686 | pHM034Env | addgene full sequence | sequence record 273389 | Addgene NGS Result
GACGGATCGGGAGATCTCCCGATCCCCTATGGTGCACTCTCAGTACAATCTGCTCTGATGCCGCATAGTT
AAGCCAGTATCTGCTCCCTGCTTGTGTGTTGGAGGTCGCTGAGTAGTGCGCGAGCAAAATTTAAGCTACA
ACAAGGCAAGGCTTGACCGACAATTGCATGAAGAATCTGCTTAGGGTTAGGCGTTTTGCGCTGCTTCGCG
ATGTACGGGCCAGATATACGCGTTGACATTGATTATTGACTAGTTATTAATAGTAATCAATTACGGGGTC
ATTAGTTCATAGCCCATATATGGAGTTCCGCGTTACATAACTTACGGTAAATGGCCCGCCTGGCTGACCG
CCCAACGACCCCCGCCCATTGACGTCAATAATGACGTATGTTCCCATAGTAACGCCAATAGGGACTTTCC
ATTGACGTCAATGGGTGGAGTATTTACGGTAAACTGCCCACTTGGCAGTACATCAAGTGTATCATATGCC
AAGTACGCCCCCTATTGACGTCAATGACGGTAAATGGCCCGCCTGGCATTATGCCCAGTACATGACCTTA
TGGGACTTTCCTACTTGGCAGTACATCTACGTATTAGTCATCGCTATTACCATGGTGATGCGGTTTTGGC
AGTACATCAATGGGCGTGGATAGCGGTTTGACTCACGGGGATTTCCAAGTCTCCACCCCATTGACGTCAA
TGGGAGTTTGTTTTGGCACCAAAATCAACGGGACTTTCCAAAATGTCGTAACAACTCCGCCCCATTGACG
CAAATGGGCGGTAGGCGTGTACGGTGGGAGGTCTATATAAGCAGAGCTCTCTGGCTAACTAGAGAACCCA
CTGCTTACTGGCTTATCGAAATTAATACGACTCACTATAGGGAGACCCAAGCTGGCTAGTTAAGCTTGGT
ACCGAGCTCGGATCCAGTACCCTTCACCGATCAAGCTTTAGGCATCTCCTATGGCAGGAAGAAGCGGAAG
CACCGACGAAGAACTCCTCGGAGCTGTGAGGATCATCAAAATCCTCTATCAAAGCAGTAAGTAATAAGTA
TATGTAATGATACCTTTGGAAATTAGTGCAATAGTAGGACTGATAGTAGCGCTAATCTTAGCAATAGTAG
TGTGGACTATAGTAGCTATAGAACTTAAGAAAATACTAGAGCAGAGAAAAATAGACAGGTTAATTAAGAG
AATAAGAGAAAGAGCAGAAGACAGTGGAAATGAGAGTGAGGGAGACACAGATGAATTGGCCAAACTTGTG
GAGATGGGGAACTTTGATCCTTGGGTTGGTGATAATTTGTAGTGCCTCAGACAACTTGTGGGTTACAGTT
TATTATGGGGTTCCTGTGTGGAGAGATGCAGATACCACCCTATTCTGCGCATCAGATGCCAAAGCACATG
ACACAGAAGTGCACAATGTCTGGGCCACATATGCTTGTGTACCCACAGACCCCAACCCACAAGAAATACA
CCTGGAAAATGTAACAGAAAATTTTAACATGTGGAAAAATAACATGGTAGAGCAGATGCAGGAGGATGTA
ATCAGTTTATGGGATCAAAGTCTAAAGCCATGTGTAAAGTTAACTCCTCTCTGCGTCACTTTAACTTGTA
CTACTGCTAATTTGAACAATACCACTGAAGCCCATAACAACTCAACAGGAAATATGATAGGAAATCTGAC
AGATGAAGTAAGAAACTGTTCTTTTAATATGACCACAGAAATAAGAGATAAGAAGCAGAAGGCCTATGCA
CTTTTTTATAAGCTTGATATAGTACCAATACATGGGGACGATATCACGTATAGGTTAATAAATTGTAATA
CTTCAGTCATTAAGCAGGCTTGTCCAAAGGTATCCTTTGATCCAATTCCTATACATTATTGTACTCCAGC
TGGTTATGCGATTTTAAAGTGTAATGATAAAAAATTCAATGGGACAGGGCCGTGTAAAAATGTTAGCTCA
GTACAATGCACACATGGAATTAAGCCAGTGGTATCAACTCAACTACTGTTAAATGGCAGTCTAGCAGAAG
AAGAGATAATAATCAGATCTGAAAATATCACAGACAATACCAAAAACATAATAGTGCACCTTAATCAGAC
TGTAGAAATCAATTGTACCAGACCCAACAACAATACAATAACAAGCTTAACTATAGGACCAGGACAAGTG
TTCTATAGAACAGGAGACATAAAAGGAGATATAAGAAAAGCATATTGTGAGATTAATGCAACAAAATGGT
ATAAAGTTTTAAAACAGGTAACAGAAAAATTAAAAGAACACGTTAATAAGACAATAAACTTTAAACCACC
TTCAGGAGGAGATCTAGAAATTACAACGCATCATTTTAATTGTAGAGGGGAATTTTTCTATTGCAATACA
ACACAACTGTTTAATAATACACACCGGGTAAATGATACTGGCATAAACGGGACGATCATACTTCCATGCA
GGATAAAACAAATCATAAACATGTGGCAGGGAGTAGGACAAGCAATGTATGCTCCTCCCATCAGTGGAAG
AATTAATTGTGTATCAAATATTACAGGAATACTATTGACAAGTGATGGTGATGAAAATGCCACCTTCAGA
CCGGGGGGAGGAGATATAAAGGACAATTGGAGAAGTGAATTATATAAATATAAAGTAGTACAAATTGAAC
CACTAGGAATAGCACCCACCAGGGCAAAGAGAAGAGTGGTGGAGAGAGAAAAAAGAGCAGTGGGAATAGG
AGCTATGATCTTTGGGTTCTTGGGAGCAGCAGGAAGCACTATGGGCGCGGCGTCAATAACGCTGACGGTA
CAAGCCAGACAATTATTGTCGGGTATAGTGCAACAGCAAAGCAATTTGCTGAGGGCTATAGAGGCGCAGC
AGCATCTGTTGCAACTCACAGTCTGGGGCATTAAACAGCTCCAGGCAAGAGTCCTGGCTGTGGAAAGATA
CCTAAAAGATCAGACGTTCCTAGGACTTTGGGGCTGCTCTGGAAAAATCATCTGCACCACTAATGTGCCC
TGGAACTCCACTTGGAGTAATAAATCTTTTAAAGAGATTTGGGATAACATGACATGGATAGAATGGGAGA
GAGAAATTAGCAATTACACAAACCAAATATATGAGATACTTACAGAATCGCAGAACCAGCAGGACAGAAA
TGAAAAGGAGTTATTAGAATTGGATAAGTGGGCAAGTCTGTGGAATTGGTTTGACATAACAAATTGGCTG
TGGTATATAAAAATATTTATAATGATAGTAGGAGGCTTAATAGGTTTAAGAATAATTTTTGCTGTACTTT
CTATAGTGAATAGAGTTAGGCAGGGATACTCACCTTTGTCGTTCCAGACCCCTACCCATCATCAGAGGGA
ACCCGACAGACCCGAAAGAATCGAAGAAGGAGGTGGCGAGCAAGGCAGAGACAGATCCGTGAGATTAGTG
AGCGGGTTCTTAGCACTTGTCTGGGACGATCTACGGAGCCTGTGCCTCTTCAGCTACCACCGCTTGAGAG
ACTTCGGCTTGATTGCAGCGAGGACTGTGGAAATTCTGGGACACAGCAGTCTCAAGGGACTGAGACGGGG
GTGGGAAGCCCTCAAATATCTGGGGAATCTTCTGTTATATTGGGGTCAGGAACAAAAAATTAGTGCTATT
TCCTTGCTTAATGCTACAGCAATAGTAGTAGCGGAGGGGACAGATAGGGTTATAGAAATAGTACAAAGAG
CTTGGAGAGCCTTTCTCCACATACCTAGAAGAATCAGACAGGGCTTAGAAAGGACTTTGCTATAATATGG
GAGGCAAGTGGTCAAAAAGTAGCATAGTGGGATGGCCTCAGGTCAGGGAAAGGATAAAGCAAACCCCTCC
AGCAGCAGAAGGAGTAGGAGCAGTATCTCAAGACGGATCCAGCTAAGGGTCAAGACAATTCTGCAGATAT
CCAGCACAGTGGCGGCCGCTCGAGTCTAGAGGGCCCGCGGTTCGAAGGTAAGCCTATCCCTAACCCTCTC
CTCGGTCTCGATTCTACGCGTACCGGTCATCATCACCATCACCATTGAGTTTAAACCCGCTGATCAGCCT
CGACTGTGCCTTCTAGTTGCCAGCCATCTGTTGTTTGCCCCTCCCCCGTGCCTTCCTTGACCCTGGAAGG
TGCCACTCCCACTGTCCTTTCCTAATAAAATGAGGAAATTGCATCGCATTGTCTGAGTAGGTGTCATTCT
ATTCTGGGGGGTGGGGTGGGGCAGGACAGCAAGGGGGAGGATTGGGAAGACAATAGCAGGCATGCTGGGG
ATGCGGTGGGCTCTATGGCTTCTGAGGCGGAAAGAACCAGCTGGGGCTCTAGGGGGTATCCCC
[124 nt withheld, positions 4334-4457]
C
[91 nt withheld, positions 4459-4549]
A
[49 nt withheld, positions 4551-4599]
CCTTTGACGTTGGAGTCCACGTTCTTT
[37 nt withheld, positions 4627-4663]
ACCCTATCTCGGTCTATTCTTTTGATTTATAAGGGATTTTGCCGATTTCGGCCTATTGGTTAAAAAATGA
GCTGATTTAACAAAAATTTAACGCGAATTAATTCTGTGGAATGTGTGTCAGTTAGGGTGTGGAAAGTCCC
CAGGCTCCCCAGCAGGCAGAAGTATGCAAAGCATGCATCTCAATTAGTCAGCAACCAGGTGTGGAAAGTC
CCCAGGCTCCCCAGCAGGCAGAAGTATGCAAAGCATGCATCTCAATTAGTCAGCAACCATAGTCCCGCCC
CTAACTCCGCCCATCCCGCCCCTAACTCCGCCCAGTTCCGCCCATTCTCCGCCCCATGGCTGACTAATTT
TTTTTATTTATGCAGAGGCCGAGGCCGCCTCTGCCTCTGAGCTATTCCAGAAGTAGTGAGGAGGCTTTTT
TGGAGGCCTAGGCTTTTGCAAAAAGCTCCCGGGAGCTTGTATATCCATTTTCGGATCTGATCAAGAGACA
GGATGAGGATCGTTTCGCATGATTGAACAAGATGGATTGCACGCAGGTTCTCCGGCCGCTTGGGTGGAGA
GGCTATTCGGCTATGACTGGGCACAACAGACAATCGGCTGCTCTGATGCCGCCGTGTTCCGGCTGTCAGC
GCAGGGGCGCCCGGTTCTTTTTGTCAAGACCGACCTGTCCGGTGCCCTGAATGAACTGCAGGACGAGGCA
GCGCGGCTATCGTGGCTGGCCACGACGGGCGTTCCTTGCGCAGCTGTGCTCGACGTTGTCACTGAAGCGG
GAAGGGACTGGCTGCTATTGGGCGAAGTGCCGGGGCAGGATCTCCTGTCATCTCACCTTGCTCCTGCCGA
GAAAGTATCCATCATGGCTGATGCAATGCGGCGGCTGCATACGCTTGATCCGGCTACCTGCCCATTCGAC
CACCAAGCGAAACATCGCATCGAGCGAGCACGTACTCGGATGGAAGCCGGTCTTGTCGATCAGGATGATC
TGGACGAAGAGCATCAGGGGCTCGCGCCAGCCGAACTGTTCGCCAGGCTCAAGGCGCGCATGCCCGACGG
CGAGGATCTCGTCGTGACCCATGGCGATGCCTGCTTGCCGAATATCATGGTGGAAAATGGCCGCTTTTCT
GGATTCATCGACTGTGGCCGGCTGGGTGTGGCGGACCGCTATCAGGACATAGCGTTGGCTACCCGTGATA
TTGCTGAAGAGCTTGGCGGCGAATGGGCTGACCGCTTCCTCGTGCTTTACGGTATCGCCGCTCCCGATTC
GCAGCGCATCGCCTTCTATCGCCTTCTTGACGAGTTCTTCTGAGCGGGACTCTGGGGTTCGCGAAATGAC
CGACCAAGCGACGCCCAACCTGCCATCACGAGATTTCGATTCCACCGCCGCCTTCTATGAAAGGTTGGGC
TTCGGAATCGTTTTCCGGGACGCCGGCTGGATGATCCTCCAGCGCGGGGATCTCATGCTGGAGTTCTTCG
CCCACCCCAACTTGTTTATTGCAGCTTATAATGGTTACAAATAAAGCAATAGCATCACAAATTTCACAAA
TAAAGCATTTTTTTCACTGCATTCTAGTTGTGGTTTGTCCAAACTCATCAATGTATCTTATCATGTCTGT
ATACCGTCGACCTCTAGCTAGAGCTTGGCGTAATCATGGTCATAGCTGTTTCCTGTGTGAAATTGTTATC
CGCTCACAATTCCACACAACATACGAGCCGGAAGCATAAAGTGTAAAGCCTGGGGTGCCTAATGAGTGAG
CTAACTCACATTAATTGCGTTGCGCTCACTGCCCGCTTTCCAGTCGGGAAACCTGTCGTGCCAGCTGCAT
TAATGAATCGGCCAACGCGCGGGGAGAGGCGGTTTGCGTATTGGGCGCTCTTCCGCTTCCTCGCTCACTG
ACTCGCTGCGCTCGGTCGTTCGGCTGCGGCGAGCGGTATCAGCTCACTCAAAGGCGGTAATACGGTTATC
CACAGAATCAGGGGATAACGCAGGAAAGAACATGTGAGCAAAAGGCCAGCAAAAGGCCAGGAACCGTAAA
AAGGCCGCGTTGCTGGCGTTTTTCCATAGGCTCCGCCCCCCTGACGAGCATCACAAAAATCGACGCTCAA
GTCAGAGGTGGCGAAACCCGACAGGACTATAAAGATACCAGGCGTTTCCCCCTGGAAGCTCCCTCGTGCG
CTCTCCTGTTCCGACCCTGCCGCTTACCGGATACCTGTCCGCCTTTCTCCCTTCGGGAAGCGTGGCGCTT
TCTCATAGCTCACGCTGTAGGTATCTCAGTTCGGTGTAGGTCGTTCGCTCCAAGCTGGGCTGTGTGCACG
AACCCCCCGTTCAGCCCGACCGCTGCGCCTTATCCGGTAACTATCGTCTTGAGTCCAACCCGGTAAGACA
CGACTTATCGCCACTGGCAGCAGCCACTGGTAACAGGATTAGCAGAGCGAGGTATGTAGGCGGTGCTACA
GAGTTCTTGAAGTGGTGGCCTAACTACGGCTACACTAGAAGAACAGTATTTGGTATCTGCGCTCTGCTGA
AGCCAGTTACCTTCGGAAAAAGAGTTGGTAGCTCTTGATCCGGCAAACAAACCACCGCTGGTAGCGGTGG
TTTTTTTGTTTGCAAGCAGCAGATTACGCGCAGAAAAAAAGGATCTCAAGAAGATCCTTTGATCTTTTCT
ACGGGGTCTGACGCTCAGTGGAACGAAAACTCACGTTAAGGGATTTTGGTCATGAGATTATCAAAAAGGA
TCTTCACCTAGATCCTTTTAAATTAAAAATGAAGTTTTAAATCAATCTAAAGTATATATGAGTAAACTTG
GTCTGACAGTTACCAATGCTTAATCAGTGAGGCACCTATCTCAGCGATCTGTCTATTTCGTTCATCCATA
GTTGCCTGACTCCCCGTCGTGTAGATAACTACGATACGGGAGGGCTTACCATCTGGCCCCAGTGCTGCAA
TGATACCGCGAGACCCACGCTCACCGGCTCCAGATTTATCAGCAATAAACCAGCCAGCCGGAAGGGCCGA
GCGCAGAAGTGGTCCTGCAACTTTATCCGCCTCCATCCAGTCTATTAATTGTTGCCGGGAAGCTAGAGTA
AGTAGTTCGCCAGTTAATAGTTTGCGCAACGTTGTTGCCATTGCTACAGGCATCGTGGTGTCACGCTCGT
CGTTTGGTATGGCTTCATTCAGCTCCGGTTCCCAACGATCAAGGCGAGTTACATGATCCCCCATGTTGTG
CAAAAAAGCGGTTAGCTCCTTCGGTCCTCCGATCGTTGTCAGAAGTAAGTTGGCCGCAGTGTTATCACTC
ATGGTTATGGCAGCACTGCATAATTCTCTTACTGTCATGCCATCCGTAAGATGCTTTTCTGTGACTGGTG
AGTACTCAACCAAGTCATTCTGAGAATAGTGTATGCGGCGACCGAGTTGCTCTTGCCCGGCGTCAATACG
GGATAATACCGCGCCACATAGCAGAACTTTAAAAGTGCTCATCATTGGAAAACGTTCTTCGGGGCGAAAA
CTCTCAAGGATCTTACCGCTGTTGAGATCCAGTTCGATGTAACCCACTCGTGCACCCAACTGATCTTCAG
CATCTTTTACTTTCACCAGCGTTTCTGGGTGAGCAAAAACAGGAAGGCAAAATGCCGCAAAAAAGGGAAT
AAGGGCGACACGGAAATGTTGAATACTCATACTCTTCCTTTTTCAATATTATTGAAGCATTTATCAGGGT
TATTGTCTCATGAGCGGATACATATTTGAATGTATTTAGAAAAATAAACAAATAGGGGTTCCGCGCACAT
TTCCCCGAAAAGTGCCACCTGACGTC
