>Addgene plasmid #137686 | pHM034Env | depositor partial sequence | sequence record 265818 | Env Sequence only
ATGAGAGTGAGGGAGACACAGATGAATTGGCCAAACTTGTGGAGATGGGGAACTTTGATCCTTGGGTTGG
TGATAATTTGTAGTGCCTCAGACAACTTGTGGGTTACAGTTTATTATGGGGTTCCTGTGTGGAGAGATGC
AGATACCACCCTATTCTGCGCATCAGATGCCAAAGCACATGACACAGAAGTGCACAATGTCTGGGCCACA
TATGCTTGTGTACCCACAGACCCCAACCCACAAGAAATACACCTGGAAAATGTAACAGAAAATTTTAACA
TGTGGAAAAATAACATGGTAGAGCAGATGCAGGAGGATGTAATCAGTTTATGGGATCAAAGTCTAAAGCC
ATGTGTAAAGTTAACTCCTCTCTGCGTCACTTTAACTTGTACTACTGCTAATTTGAACAATACCACTGAA
GCCCATAACAACTCAACAGGAAATATGATAGGAAATCTGACAGATGAAGTAAGAAACTGTTCTTTTAATA
TGACCACAGAAATAAGAGATAAGAAGCAGAAGGCCTATGCACTTTTTTATAAGCTTGATATAGTACCAAT
ACATGGGGACGATATCACGTATAGGTTAATAAATTGTAATACTTCAGTCATTAAGCAGGCTTGTCCAAAG
GTATCCTTTGATCCAATTCCTATACATTATTGTACTCCAGCTGGTTATGCGATTTTAAAGTGTAATGATA
AAAAATTCAATGGGACAGGGCCGTGTAAAAATGTTAGCTCAGTACAATGCACACATGGAATTAAGCCAGT
GGTATCAACTCAACTACTGTTAAATGGCAGTCTAGCAGAAGAAGAGATAATAATCAGATCTGAAAATATC
ACAGACAATACCAAAAACATAATAGTGCACCTTAATCAGACTGTAGAAATCAATTGTACCAGACCCAACA
ACAATACAATAACAAGCTTAACTATAGGACCAGGACAAGTGTTCTATAGAACAGGAGACATAAAAGGAGA
TATAAGAAAAGCATATTGTGAGATTAATGCAACAAAATGGTATAAAGTTTTAAAACAGGTAACAGAAAAA
TTAAAAGAACACGTTAATAAGACAATAAACTTTAAACCACCTTCAGGAGGAGATCTAGAAATTACAACGC
ATCATTTTAATTGTAGAGGGGAATTTTTCTATTGCAATACAACACAACTGTTTAATAATACACACCGGGT
AAATGATACTGGCATAAACGGGACGATCATACTTCCATGCAGGATAAAACAAATCATAAACATGTGGCAG
GGAGTAGGACAAGCAATGTATGCTCCTCCCATCAGTGGAAGAATTAATTGTGTATCAAATATTACAGGAA
TACTATTGACAAGTGATGGTGATGAAAATGCCACCTTCAGACCGGGGGGAGGAGATATAAAGGACAATTG
GAGAAGTGAATTATATAAATATAAAGTAGTACAAATTGAACCACTAGGAATAGCACCCACCAGGGCAAAG
AGAAGAGTGGTGGAGAGAGAAAAAAGAGCAGTGGGAATAGGAGCTATGATCTTTGGGTTCTTGGGAGCAG
CAGGAAGCACTATGGGCGCGGCGTCAATAACGCTGACGGTACAAGCCAGACAATTATTGTCGGGTATAGT
GCAACAGCAAAGCAATTTGCTGAGGGCTATAGAGGCGCAGCAGCATCTGTTGCAACTCACAGTCTGGGGC
ATTAAACAGCTCCAGGCAAGAGTCCTGGCTGTGGAAAGATACCTAAAAGATCAGACGTTCCTAGGACTTT
GGGGCTGCTCTGGAAAAATCATCTGCACCACTAATGTGCCCTGGAACTCCACTTGGAGTAATAAATCTTT
TAAAGAGATTTGGGATAACATGACATGGATAGAATGGGAGAGAGAAATTAGCAATTACACAAACCAAATA
TATGAGATACTTACAGAATCGCAGAACCAGCAGGACAGAAATGAAAAGGAGTTATTAGAATTGGATAAGT
GGGCAAGTCTGTGGAATTGGTTTGACATAACAAATTGGCTGTGGTATATAAAAATATTTATAATGATAGT
AGGAGGCTTAATAGGTTTAAGAATAATTTTTGCTGTACTTTCTATAGTGAATAGAGTTAGGCAGGGATAC
TCACCTTTGTCGTTCCAGACCCCTACCCATCATCAGAGGGAACCCGACAGACCCGAAAGAATCGAAGAAG
GAGGTGGCGAGCAAGGCAGAGACAGATCCGTGAGATTAGTGAGCGGGTTCTTAGCACTTGTCTGGGACGA
TCTACGGAGCCTGTGCCTCTTCAGCTACCACCGCTTGAGAGACTTCGGCTTGATTGCAGCGAGGACTGTG
GAAATTCTGGGACACAGCAGTCTCAAGGGACTGAGACGGGGGTGGGAAGCCCTCAAATATCTGGGGAATC
TTCTGTTATATTGGGGTCAGGAACAAAAAATTAGTGCTATTTCCTTGCTTAATGCTACAGCAATAGTAGT
AGCGGAGGGGACAGATAGGGTTATAGAAATAGTACAAAGAGCTTGGAGAGCCTTTCTCCACATACCTAGA
AGAATCAGACAGGGCTTAGAAAGGACTTTGCTATAA
